>Addgene plasmid #232023 | OSCA1.2-L438K-peGFP-N1 | addgene full sequence | sequence record 461063 | Addgene NGS Result
TAGTTATTAATAGTAATCAATTACGGGGTCATTAGTTCATAGCCCATATATGGAGTTCCGCGTTACATAA
CTTACGGTAAATGGCCCGCCTGGCTGACCGCCCAACGACCCCCGCCCATTGACGTCAATAATGACGTATG
TTCCCATAGTAACGCCAATAGGGACTTTCCATTGACGTCAATGGGTGGAGTATTTACGGTAAACTGCCCA
CTTGGCAGTACATCAAGTGTATCATATGCCAAGTACGCCCCCTATTGACGTCAATGACGGTAAATGGCCC
GCCTGGCATTATGCCCAGTACATGACCTTATGGGACTTTCCTACTTGGCAGTACATCTACGTATTAGTCA
TCGCTATTACCATGGTGATGCGGTTTTGGCAGTACATCAATGGGCGTGGATAGCGGTTTGACTCACGGGG
ATTTCCAAGTCTCCACCCCATTGACGTCAATGGGAGTTTGTTTTGGCACCAAAATCAACGGGACTTTCCA
AAATGTCGTAACAACTCCGCCCCATTGACGCAAATGGGCGGTAGGCGTGTACGGTGGGAGGTCTATATAA
GCAGAGCTGGTTTAGTGAACCGTCAGATCCGCTAGCGCTACCGGACTCAGATCTCGAGCTCAAGCTTCGA
ATTCTGCAGTCGACGGTACCGCGGGCCCGGGATCCACCGGTCGCCACCATGGCGACACTTCAGGATATTG
GTGTATCAGCTGGGATAAACATTCTCAGTGCCTTTGTTTTCTTCATAATCTTTGCGGTTTTGAGGCTTCA
GCCTTTCAATGATAGAGTTTACTTCTCAAAATGGTATCTCAAGGGGTTAAGAAGCAGCCCTGCTCGTGGT
GGCGCCTTTGCGCAGAGGTTTGTGAACCTGGACTTCAGGTCTTATATGAAGTTCTTGAATTGGATGCCAG
AGGCTCTGAAGATGCCTGAGCCTGAGCTTATTGATCATGCTGGTTTGGATTCAGTTGTTTATCTCCGGAT
TTACTGGCTGGGGCTTAAGATCTTTACTCCAATAGCAGTGCTTGCTTGGGCAGTTCTTGTGCCAGTCAAC
TGGACTAATAACACATTGGAGATGGCTAAGCAGTTAAGGAATGTAACTTCGAGCGACATTGACAAACTCT
CTGTTTCAAATATTCCAGAGTATTCAATGAGGTTTTGGACTCATATAGTAATGGCTTATGCCTTTACCAT
CTGGACTTGTTATGTGCTGATGAAAGAATATGAGACAATTGCTAACATGAGGCTCCAGTTTGTTGCATCA
GAAGCTCGTCGACCTGACCAGTTCACTGTCCTTGTTAGGAATGTACCTCCGGACGCAGATGAATCTGTAA
GTGAACTGGTAGAGCATTTTTTCCTGGTCAATCATCCTGATCACTACCTAACACATCAGGTTGTATGCAA
TGCAAACAAGCTGGCCGATTTGGTGAAAAAGAAGAAAAAGCTGCAGAATTGGCTTGATTACTACCAGCTC
AAATACGCTAGGAATAACTCTCAGAGAATTATGGTGAAGCTTGGCTTTCTTGGGCTATGGGGACAAAAAG
TCGATGCCATTGAACATTACATTGCTGAAATTGACAAAATATCAAAAGAGATCAGTAAAGAAAGAGAGGA
AGTGGTGAATGATCCTAAGGCCATTATGCCAGCAGCGTTTGTCTCCTTTAAAACACGATGGGCTGCTGCG
GTTTGTGCTCAGACTCAACAGACCCGAAACCCAACCCAATGGCTGACCGAATGGGCTCCAGAACCGCGTG
ATGTGTTTTGGTCAAATCTTGCTATTCCATATGTTTCTCTGACAGTAAGGAGGTTGATCATGCATGTTGC
CTTCTTCTTCCTAACCTTCTTCTTCATTGTCCCCATCGCGTTTGTTCAATCTCTTGCTACCATTGAAGGG
ATTGTGAAAGCTGCTCCGTTCTTGAAGTTTATTGTAGATGATAAATTCATGAAATCGGTGATACAAGGTT
TCCTTCCGGGTATTGCACTGAAGCTTTTCAAGGCCTTTCTGCCATCCATTTTGATGATCATGTCCAAATT
TGAAGGCTTCACATCGATCTCATCTTTAGAGAGACGAGCAGCGTTTCGATATTACATCTTCAACTTAGTG
AACGTCTTTCTTGCTAGCGTTATCGCTGGAGCTGCGTTTGAACAGCTTAACTCTTTCCTCAATCAATCCG
CAAACCAAATCCCCAAAACCATTGGTGTGGCGATACCGATGAAAGCAACTTTCTTCATCACGTATATAAT
GGTTGATGGTTGGGCAGGAGTTGCAGGAGAGATTCTAATGCTGAAACCATTGATTATGTTCCATCTCAAA
AACGCCTTCTTGGTTAAGACTGATAAAGACAGAGAGGAAGCAATGGACCCGGGAAGCATTGGTTTTAACA
CGGGTGAGCCTCGGATACAGCTCTACTTTCTTCTCGGTCTTGTCTACGCTCCTGTGACACCGATGCTTCT
TCCTTTTATCTTGGTCTTCTTCGCCCTTGCTTACATTGTATATCGCCACCAAATCATTAACGTATACAAT
CAAGAATACGAGAGTGCTGCAGCGTTTTGGCCAGACGTTCATGGACGAGTCATAGCAGCATTGGTAATAT
CACAGTTGCTTCTGATGGGTCTATTGGGAACAAAGCACGCTGCATTAGCTGCACCGTTTCTCATTGCTTT
GCCTGTGCTTACCATTGGTTTCCACCACTTCTGCAAAGGTCGTTATGAGCCAGCTTTCATCAGATACCCT
TTACAGGAAGCTATGATGAAAGATACATTAGAAACCGCAAGAGAACCAAACCTGAACCTTAAAGGCTACT
TGCAAAATGCTTACGTTCATCCGGTTTTCAAAGGCGATGAAGACGATTATGACATTGATGACAAGCTCGG
GAAGTTTGAGGATGAAGCCATTATTGTTCCCACCAAACGTCAGTCGAGGAGAAATACTCCGGCTCCTAGC
ATAATCAGTGGGGACGATTCGCCGTCTTTGCCCTTTAGTGGTAAACTAGTCATGGTGAGCAAGGGCGAGG
AGCTGTTCACCGGGGTGGTGCCCATCCTGGTCGAGCTGGACGGCGACGTAAACGGCCACAAGTTCAGCGT
GTCCGGCGAGGGCGAGGGCGATGCCACCTACGGCAAGCTGACCCTGAAGTTCATCTGCACCACCGGCAAG
CTGCCCGTGCCCTGGCCCACCCTCGTGACCACCCTGACCTACGGCGTGCAGTGCTTCAGCCGCTACCCCG
ACCACATGAAGCAGCACGACTTCTTCAAGTCCGCCATGCCCGAAGGCTACGTCCAGGAGCGCACCATCTT
CTTCAAGGACGACGGCAACTACAAGACCCGCGCCGAGGTGAAGTTCGAGGGCGACACCCTGGTGAACCGC
ATCGAGCTGAAGGGCATCGACTTCAAGGAGGACGGCAACATCCTGGGGCACAAGCTGGAGTACAACTACA
ACAGCCACAACGTCTATATCATGGCCGACAAGCAGAAGAACGGCATCAAGGTGAACTTCAAGATCCGCCA
CAACATCGAGGACGGCAGCGTGCAGCTCGCCGACCACTACCAGCAGAACACCCCCATCGGCGACGGCCCC
GTGCTGCTGCCCGACAACCACTACCTGAGCACCCAGTCCGCCCTGAGCAAAGACCCCAACGAGAAGCGCG
ATCACATGGTCCTGCTGGAGTTCGTGACCGCCGCCGGGATCACTCTCGGCATGGACGAGCTGTACAAGTA
AAGCGGCCGCGACTCTAGATCATAATCAGCCATACCACATTTGTAGAGGTTTTACTTGCTTTAAAAAACC
TCCCACACCTCCCCCTGAACCTGAAACATAAAATGAATGCAATTGTTGTTGTTAACTTGTTTATTGCAGC
TTATAATGGTTACAAATAAAGCAATAGCATCACAAATTTCACAAATAAAGCATTTTTTTCACTGCATTCT
AGTTGTGGTTTGTCCAAACTCATCAATGTATCTTAAGGCGTAAATTGTAAGCGTTAATATTTTGTTAAAA
TTCGCGTTAAATTTTTGTTAAATCAGCTCATTTTTTAACCAATAGGCCGAAATCGGCAAAATCCCTTATA
AATCAAAAGAATAGACCGAGATAGGGT
[37 nt withheld, positions 4088-4124]
AAAGAACGTGGACTCCAACGTCAAAGG
[49 nt withheld, positions 4152-4200]
T
[91 nt withheld, positions 4202-4292]
G
[124 nt withheld, positions 4294-4417]
CAGGTGGCACTTTTCGGGGAAATGTGCGCGGAACCCCTATTTGTTTATTTTTCTAAATACATTCAAATAT
GTATCCGCTCATGAGACAATAACCCTGATAAATGCTTCAATAATATTGAAAAAGGAAGAGTCCTGAGGCG
GAAAGAACCAGCTGTGGAATGTGTGTCAGTTAGGGTGTGGAAAGTCCCCAGGCTCCCCAGCAGGCAGAAG
TATGCAAAGCATGCATCTCAATTAGTCAGCAACCAGGTGTGGAAAGTCCCCAGGCTCCCCAGCAGGCAGA
AGTATGCAAAGCATGCATCTCAATTAGTCAGCAACCATAGTCCCGCCCCTAACTCCGCCCATCCCGCCCC
TAACTCCGCCCAGTTCCGCCCATTCTCCGCCCCATGGCTGACTAATTTTTTTTATTTATGCAGAGGCCGA
GGCCGCCTCGGCCTCTGAGCTATTCCAGAAGTAGTGAGGAGGCTTTTTTGGAGGCCTAGGCTTTTGCAAA
GATCGATCAAGAGACAGGATGAGGATCGTTTCGCATGATTGAACAAGATGGATTGCACGCAGGTTCTCCG
GCCGCTTGGGTGGAGAGGCTATTCGGCTATGACTGGGCACAACAGACAATCGGCTGCTCTGATGCCGCCG
TGTTCCGGCTGTCAGCGCAGGGGCGCCCGGTTCTTTTTGTCAAGACCGACCTGTCCGGTGCCCTGAATGA
ACTGCAAGACGAGGCAGCGCGGCTATCGTGGCTGGCCACGACGGGCGTTCCTTGCGCAGCTGTGCTCGAC
GTTGTCACTGAAGCGGGAAGGGACTGGCTGCTATTGGGCGAAGTGCCGGGGCAGGATCTCCTGTCATCTC
ACCTTGCTCCTGCCGAGAAAGTATCCATCATGGCTGATGCAATGCGGCGGCTGCATACGCTTGATCCGGC
TACCTGCCCATTCGACCACCAAGCGAAACATCGCATCGAGCGAGCACGTACTCGGATGGAAGCCGGTCTT
GTCGATCAGGATGATCTGGACGAAGAGCATCAGGGGCTCGCGCCAGCCGAACTGTTCGCCAGGCTCAAGG
CGAGCATGCCCGACGGCGAGGATCTCGTCGTGACCCATGGCGATGCCTGCTTGCCGAATATCATGGTGGA
AAATGGCCGCTTTTCTGGATTCATCGACTGTGGCCGGCTGGGTGTGGCGGACCGCTATCAGGACATAGCG
TTGGCTACCCGTGATATTGCTGAAGAGCTTGGCGGCGAATGGGCTGACCGCTTCCTCGTGCTTTACGGTA
TCGCCGCTCCCGATTCGCAGCGCATCGCCTTCTATCGCCTTCTTGACGAGTTCTTCTGAGCGGGACTCTG
GGGTTCGAAATGACCGACCAAGCGACGCCCAACCTGCCATCACGAGATTTCGATTCCACCGCCGCCTTCT
ATGAAAGGTTGGGCTTCGGAATCGTTTTCCGGGACGCCGGCTGGATGATCCTCCAGCGCGGGGATCTCAT
GCTGGAGTTCTTCGCCCACCCTAGGGGGAGGCTAACTGAAACACGGAAGGAGACAATACCGGAAGGAACC
CGCGCTATGACGGCAATAAAAAGACAGAATAAAACGCACGGTGTTGGGTCGTTTGTTCATAAACGCGGGG
TTCGGTCCCAGGGCTGGCACTCTGTCGATACCCCACCGAGACCCCATTGGGGCCAATACGCCCGCGTTTC
TTCCTTTTCCCCACCCCACCCCCCAAGTTCGGGTGAAGGCCCAGGGCTCGCAGCCAACGTCGGGGCGGCA
GGCCCTGCCATAGCCTCAGGTTACTCATATATACTTTAGATTGATTTAAAACTTCATTTTTAATTTAAAA
GGATCTAGGTGAAGATCCTTTTTGATAATCTCATGACCAAAATCCCTTAACGTGAGTTTTCGTTCCACTG
AGCGTCAGACCCCGTAGAAAAGATCAAAGGATCTTCTTGAGATCCTTTTTTTCTGCGCGTAATCTGCTGC
TTGCAAACAAAAAAACCACCGCTACCAGCGGTGGTTTGTTTGCCGGATCAAGAGCTACCAACTCTTTTTC
CGAAGGTAACTGGCTTCAGCAGAGCGCAGATACCAAATACTGTTCTTCTAGTGTAGCCGTAGTTAGGCCA
CCACTTCAAGAACTCTGTAGCACCGCCTACATACCTCGCTCTGCTAATCCTGTTACCAGTGGCTGCTGCC
AGTGGCGATAAGTCGTGTCTTACCGGGTTGGACTCAAGACGATAGTTACCGGATAAGGCGCAGCGGTCGG
GCTGAACGGGGGGTTCGTGCACACAGCCCAGCTTGGAGCGAACGACCTACACCGAACTGAGATACCTACA
GCGTGAGCTATGAGAAAGCGCCACGCTTCCCGAAGGGAGAAAGGCGGACAGGTATCCGGTAAGCGGCAGG
GTCGGAACAGGAGAGCGCACGAGGGAGCTTCCAGGGGGAAACGCCTGGTATCTTTATAGTCCTGTCGGGT
TTCGCCACCTCTGACTTGAGCGTCGATTTTTGTGATGCTCGTCAGGGGGGCGGAGCCTATGGAAAAACGC
CAGCAACGCGGCCTTTTTACGGTTCCTGGCCTTTTGCTGGCCTTTTGCTCACATGTTCTTTCCTGCGTTA
TCCCCTGATTCTGTGGATAACCGTATTACCGCCATGCAT
Features (pLannotate 1.2.2; 15 found; start..end, strand, type, name):
     61..364     +  enhancer       CMV enhancer: human cytomegalovirus immediate early enhancer
    365..568     +  promoter       CMV promoter: human cytomegalovirus (CMV) immediate early promoter
    591..671     +  misc_feature   MCS: multiple cloning site
    679..2991    +  CDS            CSC1: CSC1_ARATH - Also known as OSCA1.2 From Arabidopsis thaliana (Mouse-ear cress).
   2992..3711    +  CDS            EGFP: the original enhanced GFP (Yang et al., 1996) mammalian codon-optimized
   3728..3811    +  CDS            large T antigen (fragment): large T antigen from SV40 (simian virus 40)
   3834..3955    +  polyA_signal   SV40 poly(A) signal: SV40 polyadenylation signal
   3989..4417    -  rep_origin     f1 ori (sequence partly withheld): f1 bacteriophage origin of replication; arrow indicates direction of (+) strand synthesis
   4444..4548    +  promoter       AmpR promoter: bla
   4550..4907    +  promoter       SV40 promoter: SV40 enhancer and early promoter
   4942..5736    +  CDS            NeoR/KanR: aminoglycoside phosphotransferase from Tn5; aph(3')-II (or nptII); confers resistance to neomycin, kanamycin, and G418 (Geneticin®)
   5757..5909    +  CDS            ble (fragment): BLE_KLEPN - Experimental evidence at protein level: Swiss-Prot protein existence level 1. Binding protein with a strong affinity to the bleomycin family of antibiotics. Binds to CL990; an antimitotic-antibiotic compound. From Klebsiella pneumoniae.
   5968..6015    +  polyA_signal   HSV TK poly(A) signal: herpes simplex virus thymidine kinase polyadenylation signal (Cole and Stacy, 1985)
   6106..6122    -  polyA_signal   bGH poly(A) signal (fragment): bovine growth hormone polyadenylation signal
   6344..6932    +  rep_origin     ori: high-copy-number ColE1/pMB1/pBR322/pUC origin of replication
