[The description below was written by a language model from this plasmid's Addgene catalogue record and pLannotate feature annotations shown in this document.]
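Description:
OSCA1.2-L438K-peGFP-N1 is a mammalian expression plasmid of about 7 kb built on the peGFP-N1 backbone. It carries the Arabidopsis thaliana OSCA1.2 coding sequence (annotated as CSC1) with an L438K point substitution. The insert sits just downstream of the multiple cloning site and is driven by the human cytomegalovirus immediate early enhancer and promoter. The OSCA1.2 reading frame runs directly into EGFP, giving a C-terminal fluorescent fusion, and the transcript ends at an SV40 polyadenylation signal. The short large T antigen fragment annotated next to that signal is most likely just part of the SV40 sequence in this region, not an expressed element.

The plasmid is propagated in E. coli from a high-copy ColE1/pUC-type origin under kanamycin selection. A single Tn5 aminoglycoside phosphotransferase gene (NeoR/KanR) lies behind tandem bacterial (bla) and SV40 early promoters and is followed by an HSV TK poly(A) signal. This arrangement gives kanamycin resistance in bacteria and allows G418 selection of transfected mammalian cells. An f1 origin is also present, which permits single-stranded DNA production. The small ble and bGH poly(A) fragments in the annotation appear to be backbone remnants or partial matches without a functional role.

The stated purpose is expression of the GFP-tagged OSCA1.2 L438K mutant in mammalian cells, where the fluorescence can report expression and localisation. The associated publication examines whether OSCA/TMEM63 proteins share with TMEM16 proteins a capacity to permeate both ions and phospholipids. This suggests the mutant is used to probe those activities, though the record does not describe the specific effect of the L438K change.
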