Addgene plasmid #232023: OSCA1.2-L438K-peGFP-N1
Purpose: Expresses OSCA1.2-L438K-peGFP in mammalian cells
Depositing lab: Huanghe Yang. Depositing organization: Duke University. Publication: TMEM16 and OSCA/TMEM63 proteins share a conserved potential to permeate ions and phospholipids. Lowry AJ, Liang P, Song M, Serena Wan YC, Pei ZM, Yang H, Zhang Y. bioRxiv [Preprint]. 2024 Sep 3:2024.02.04.578431. doi: 10.1101/2024.02.04.578431. PubMed 38370744.
Backbone
  Vector backbone: peGFP-N1
  Vector type: Mammalian Expression
Growth in bacteria
  Bacterial resistance: Kanamycin, 50 μg/mL
  Growth temperature: 37°C
  Growth strain: DH5alpha
  Copy number: High Copy
Gene/Insert
  Gene/Insert name: OSCA1.2
  Mutation: L438K
  Tag / fusion protein: peGFP (C terminal on insert)
Terms and licenses: Academic/Nonprofit Terms; Industry Terms: Not Available to Industry
Depositor comments: Please visit https://doi.org/10.1101/2024.02.04.578431 for bioRxiv preprint.
How to cite: OSCA1.2-L438K-peGFP-N1 was a gift from Huanghe Yang (Addgene plasmid # 232023 ; http://n2t.net/addgene:232023 ; RRID:Addgene_232023)
